Addgene plasmid #39822: EKAR2G_design1_mTFP_105_Venus_229
Depositing lab: Olivier Pertz. Depositing organization: University of Basel. Publication: A Versatile Toolkit to Produce Sensitive FRET Biosensors to Visualize Signaling in Time and Space. Fritz RD, Letzelter M, Reimann A, Martin K, Fusco L, Ritsma L, Ponsioen B, Fluri E, Schulte-Merker S, van Rheenen J, Pertz O. Sci Signal. 2013 Jul 23;6(285):rs12. doi: 10.1126/scisignal.2004135. PubMed 23882122.
Backbone
  Vector backbone: pTriEx4
  Backbone manufacturer: Novagen
  Backbone size w/o insert (bp): 4900
  Total vector size (bp): 7050
  Vector type: Mammalian Expression, Bacterial Expression, Insect Expression
Growth in bacteria
  Bacterial resistance: Ampicillin, 100 μg/mL
  Growth temperature: 37°C
  Growth strain: Top10
  Copy number: High Copy
Gene/Insert
  Gene/Insert name: Erk activity reporter
  Species: Synthetic
  Insert size (bp): 2189
  Promoter: CMV
  Tag / fusion protein: His-Myc (N terminal on insert)
  Cloning method: Restriction Enzyme; 5′ cloning site PacI (not destroyed); 3′ cloning site XhoI (not destroyed)
  Sequencing primers: 5′ ctggttattgtgctgtctc; 3′ tcagtggtatttgtga
Resource information
  A portion of this plasmid was derived from a plasmid made by: Karel Svoboda, Janelia Farm Research Campus, Howard Hughes Medical Institute, Ashburn
Terms and licenses: Academic/Nonprofit Terms; Industry Terms: Not Available to Industry
Depositor comments: A genetically encoded fluorescent sensor of ERK activity. 2008. PNAS 205(49)
How to cite: EKAR2G_design1_mTFP_105_Venus_229 was a gift from Olivier Pertz (Addgene plasmid # 39822 ; http://n2t.net/addgene:39822 ; RRID:Addgene_39822)
