[The description below was written by a language model from this plasmid's Addgene catalogue record.]
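Description:
EKAR2G_design1_mTFP_105_Venus_229 is a plasmid of about 7 kb that encodes a genetically encoded FRET biosensor for ERK kinase activity. It is built in the Novagen pTriEx4 backbone, a multi-host vector catalogued here for mammalian, bacterial and insect cell expression. It is maintained in E. coli as a high-copy plasmid under ampicillin selection. No feature table accompanies the record, so the origin of replication and other backbone elements are not individually documented.

The payload is a synthetic insert of roughly 2.2 kb, described as an Erk activity reporter. It was cloned between PacI and XhoI sites, both of which were preserved, and carries an N-terminal His-Myc tag for purification and immunodetection. The listed promoter is CMV, which would drive expression in mammalian cells. The construct name indicates an mTFP donor and a Venus acceptor. The numbers 105 and 229 probably denote particular fluorophore variants, such as circular permutants defined by those residue positions, but the record does not explain this nomenclature. "Design1" likewise suggests one of several sensor topologies without further detail. Part of the plasmid derives from an earlier ERK activity sensor. In sensors of this class, ERK phosphorylates a substrate segment, which then engages a phospho-binding domain. This changes the distance or orientation of the two fluorophores, and therefore the FRET efficiency.

The associated work describes a toolkit for producing sensitive FRET biosensors. This plasmid appears to be one variant from that effort, intended for live-cell ratiometric imaging of ERK signalling in time and space.
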