>Addgene plasmid #39822 | EKAR2G_design1_mTFP_105_Venus_229 | depositor partial sequence | sequence record 50440 | Biosensor
CCATGGCACACCATCACCACCACCACGGGAGCGGGGAGCAGAAACTAATATCAGAGGAGGATCTTGGCTC
AGGTTCAGGATCCGAGGACAAGGGCATCGTGAAGGTGAAGTCCGACATCTCCATGGAGGAGGACTCCTTC
ATCTACGAGATACACCTCAAGGGCGAGAACTTCCCCCCCAACGGCCCCGTGATGCAGAAGAAGACCACCG
GCTGGGACGCCTCCACCGAGAGGATGTACGTGCGCGACGGCGTGCTGAAGGGCGACGTCAAGCACAAGCT
GCTGCTGGAGGGCGGCGGCCACCACCGCGTTGACTTCAAGACCATCTACAGGGCCAAGAAGGCGGTGAAG
CTGCCCGACTATCACTTTGTGGACCACCGCATCGAGATCCTGAACCACGACAAGGACTACAACAAGGTGA
CCGTTTACGAGAGCGCCGTGGCCCGCAACTCCACCGACGGCATGGACGAGCTGTACAAGGGTGCTAGCGG
AGGAATGGTGAGCAAGGGCGAGGAGACCACAATGGGCGTAATCAAGCCCGACATGAAGATCAAGCTGAAG
ATGGAGGGCAACGTGAATGGCCACGCCTTCGTGATCGAGGGCGAGGGCGAGGGCAAGCCCTACGACGGCA
CCAACACCATCAACCTGGAGGTGAAGGAGGGAGCCCCCCTGCCCTTCTCCTACGACATTCTGACCACCGC
GTTCGCCTACGGCAACAGGGCCTTCACCAAGTACCCCGACGACATCCCCAACTACTTCAAGCAGTCCTTC
CCCGAGGGCTACTCTTGGGAGCGCACCATGACCTTCTCCGGAATGGCGGACGAGGAGAAGCTGCCGCCCG
GCTGGGAGAAGCGCATGAGCCGCAGCTCAGGCCGAGTGTACTACTTCAACCACATCACTAACGCCAGCCA
GTGGGAGCGGCCCAGCGGCAACAGCAGCAGTGGTGGCAAAAACGGGCAGGGGGAGCCTGCCAGGAAGCTG
CGCATTCTGCAGTCGACTAGGGAGCAAGGGCTTGTGCCCGGGTCTAGAGGCGGAGGTGGTGGAGGAGGTG
GAGGTGGTGGAGGTGGAGGTGGAGGTGGTGGCGGTGGTGGAGGAGGAGGAGCTAGAGGCGGAGGTGGTGG
AGGAGGTGGAGGTGGTGGAGGTGGAGGTGGAGGTGGTGGCGGTGGTGGAGGAGGAGGAGCCAGCGGCGGA
GGTGGTGGAGGAGGTGGAGGTGGTGGAGGTGGAGGTGGAGGTGGTGGCGGTGGTGGAGGAGGAGGAACCG
GTGCTGACCAACTGACTGAAGAGTGGTCGACGGTACAGCGGACCGCGCCTGACGTACCACGTACACCAGT
AGGAAAGGCAAAGCTTTCATTCCAATTCCCGCGGGCGCGGGACATCGCGGCCGCCATGATCACTCTCGGC
ATGGACGAGCTGTACAAGGGTGGCAGCGGTGGCATGGTGAGCAAGGGCGAGGAGCTGTTCACCGGGGTGG
TGCCCATCCTGGTCGAGCTGGACGGCGACGTAAACGGCCACAAGTTCAGCGTGTCCGGCGAGGGCGAGGG
CGATGCCACCTACGGCAAGCTGACCCTGAAGCTGATCTGCACCACCGGCAAGCTGCCCGTGCCCTGGCCC
ACCCTCGTGACCACCCTGGGCTACGGCCTGATGTGCTTCGCCCGCTACCCCGACCACATGAAGCAGCACG
ACTTCTTCAAGTCCGCCATGCCCGAAGGCTACGTCCAGGAGCGCACCATCTTCTTCAAGGACGACGGCAA
CTACAAGACCCGCGCCGAGGTGAAGTTCGAGGGCGACACCCTGGTGAACCGCATCGAGCTGAAGGGCATC
GACTTCAAGGAGGACGGCAACATCCTGGGGCACAAGCTGGAGTACAACTACAACAGCCACAACGTCTATA
TCACCGCCGACAAGCAGAAGAACGGCATCAAGGCCAACTTCAAGATCCGCCACAACATCGAGGACGGCGG
CGTGCAGCTCGCCGACCACTACCAGCAGAACACCCCCATCGGCGACGGCCCCGTGCTGCTGCCCGACAAC
CACTACCTGAGCTACCAGTCCGCCCTGAGCAAAGACCCCAACGAGAAGCGCGATCACATGGTCCTGCTGG
AGTTCGTGACCGCCGCCGGGGGTACCGATATCCTTCAAAAAAAACTTGAAGAACTTGAACTTGACGAATG
AGATATCTAATGACTCGAG
