>Addgene plasmid #39822 | EKAR2G_design1_mTFP_105_Venus_229 | addgene partial sequence | sequence record 54632 | pTriExUP 5'-GGTTATTGTGCTGTCTCATCA-3'
ATACGACTCACTATAGGGGAATTGTGAGCGGATAACAATTCCCCGGAGTTAATCCGGGACCTTTAATTCA
ACCCAACACAATATATTATAGTTAAATAAGAATTATTATCAAATCATTTGTATATTAATTAAAATACTAT
ACTGTAAATTACATTTTATTTACAATCAAAGGAGATATACCATGGCACACCATCACCACCACCACGGGAG
CGGGGAGCAGAAACTAATATCAGAGGAGGATCTTGGCTCAGGTTCAGGATCCGAGGACAAGGGCATCGTG
AAGGTGAAGTCCGACATCTCCATGGAGGAGGACTCCTTCATCTACGAGATACACCTCAAGGGCGAGAACT
TCCCCCCCAACGGCCCCGTGATGCAGAAGAAGACCACCGGCTGGGACGCCTCCACCGAGAGGATGTACGT
GCGCGACGGCGTGCTGAAGGGCGACGTCAAGCACAAGCTGCTGCTGGAGGGCGGCGGCCACCACCGCGTT
GACTTCAAGACCATCTACAGGGCCAAGAAGGCGGTGAAGCTGCCCGACTATCACTTTGTGGACCACCGCA
TCGAGATCCTGAACCACGACAAGGACTACAACAAGGTGACCGTTTACGAGAGCGCCGTGGCCCGCAACTC
CACCGACGGCATGGACGAGCTGTACAAGGGTGCTAGCGGAGGAATGGTGAGCAAGGGCGAGGAGACCACA
ATGGGCGTAATCAAGCCCGACATGAAGATCAAGCTGAAGATGGAGGGCAACGTGAATGGCCACGCCTTCG
TGATCGAGGGCGAGGGCGAGGGCAAGCCCTACGACGGCACCAACACCATCAACCTGGAGGTGAAGGAGGG
AGCCCCCCTGCCCTTCTCCTACGACATTCTGACCACCGCGTTCGCCTACGGCAACAGGG
