>Addgene plasmid #39822 | EKAR2G_design1_mTFP_105_Venus_229 | addgene partial sequence | sequence record 54744 | pTriExDOWN 5'-TCGATCTCAGTGGTATTTGTG-3'
CTTCTGATAGGCAGCCTGCACCTGAGGTTAATCACTTAGTGATGGTGATGGTGATGGTGGTGCTCGAGTC
ATTAGATATCTCATTCGTCAAGTTCAAGTTCTTCAAGTTTTTTTTGAAGGATATCGGTACCCCCGGCGGC
GGTCACGAACTCCAGCAGGACCATGTGATCGCGCTTCTCGTTGGGGTCTTTGCTCAGGGCGGACTGGTAG
CTCAGGTAGTGGTTGTCGGGCAGCAGCACGGGGCCGTCGCCGATGGGGGTGTTCTGCTGGTAGTGGTCGG
CGAGCTGCACGCCGCCGTCCTCGATGTTGTGGCGGATCTTGAAGTTGGCCTTGATGCCGTTCTTCTGCTT
GTCGGCGGTGATATAGACGTTGTGGCTGTTGTAGTTGTACTCCAGCTTGTGCCCCAGGATGTTGCCGTCC
TCCTTGAAGTCGATGCCCTTCAGCTCGATGCGGTTCACCAGGGTGTCGCCCTCGAACTTCACCTCGGCGC
GGGTCTTGTAGTTGCCGTCGTCCTTGAAGAAGATGGTGCGCTCCTGGACGTAGCCTTCGGGCATGGCGGA
CTTGAAGAAGTCGTGCTGCTTCATGTGGTCGGGGTAGCGGGCGAAGCACATCAGGCCGTAGCCCAGGGTG
GTCACGAGGGTGGGCCAGGGCACGGGCAGCTTGCCGGTGGTGCAGATCAGCTTCAGGGTCAGCTTGCCGT
AGGTGGCATCGCCCTCGCCCTCGCCGGACACGCTGAACTTGTGGCCGTTTACGTCGCCGTCCAGCTCGAC
CAGGATGGGCACCACCCCGGTGAACAGCTCCTCGCCCTTGCTCACCATGCCACCGCTGCCACCCTTGTAC
AGCTCGTCCATGCCGAGAGTGATCATGGCGGCCGCGATGTCCCGCGCCCGCGGGAATTGGAATGAAAGCT
TTGCCTTTCCTACTGGTGTACGTGGTACGTCAG
